>Addgene plasmid #236006 | pAL10 | addgene full sequence | sequence record 474910 | Addgene NGS Result
TTGAGATCCTTTTTTTCTGCGCGTAATCTGCTGCTTGCAAACAAAAAAACCACCGCTACCAGCGGTGGTT
TGTTTGCCGGATCAAGAGCTACCAACTCTTTTTCCGAAGGTAACTGGCTTCAGCAGAGCGCAGATACCAA
ATACTGTTCTTCTAGTGTAGCCGTAGTTAGGCCACCACTTCAAGAACTCTGTAGCACCGCCTACATACCT
CGCTCTGCTAATCCTGTTACCAGTGGCTGCTGCCAGTGGCGATAAGTCGTGTCTTACCGGGTTGGACTCA
AGACGATAGTTACCGGATAAGGCGCAGCGGTCGGGCTGAACGGGGGGTTCGTGCACACAGCCCAGCTTGG
AGCGAACGACCTACACCGAACTGAGATACCTACAGCGTGAGCTATGAGAAAGCGCCACGCTTCCCGAAGG
GAGAAAGGCGGACAGGTATCCGGTAAGCGGCAGGGTCGGAACAGGAGAGCGCACGAGGGAGCTTCCAGGG
GGAAACGCCTGGTATCTTTATAGTCCTGTCGGGTTTCGCCACCTCTGACTTGAGCGTCGATTTTTGTGAT
GCTCGTCAGGGGGGCGGAGCCTATGGAAAAACGCCAGCAACGCGGCCTTTTTACGGTTCCTGGCCTTTTG
CTGGCCTTTTGCTCACATGTTCTTTCCTGCGTTATCCCCTGATTCTGTGGATAACCGTATTACCGCCTTT
GAGTGAGCTGATACCGCTCGCCGCAGCCGAACGACCGAGCGCAGCGAGTCAGTGAGCGAGGAAGCGGAAG
AGCGCCCAATACGCAAACCGCCTCTCCCCGCGCGTTGGCCGATTCATTAATGCAGCTGGCACGACAGGTT
TCCCGACTGGAAAGCGGGCAGTGAGCGCAACGCAATTAATACGCGTACCGCTAGCCAGGAAGAGTTTGTA
GAAACGCAAAAAGGCCATCCGTCAGGATGGCCTTCTGCTTAGTTTGATGCCTGGCAGTTTATGGCGGGCG
TCCTGCCCGCCACCCTCCGGGCCGTTGCTTCACAACGTTCAAATCCGCTCCCGGCGGATTTGTCCTACTC
AGGAGAGCGTTCACCGACAAACAACAGATAAAACGAAAGGCCCAGTCTTCCGACTGAGCCTTTCGTTTTA
TTTGATGCCTGGCAGTTCCCTACTCTCGCGTTAACGCTAGCATGGATGTTTTCCCAGTCACGACGTTGTA
AAACGACGGCCAGTCTTAAGCGTCTCATGGCCTGACCCCGGACCAAGTGGTGGGGTACGAGACCGGCGCC
GCTACAGGGCGCGTCCCATTCGCCATTCAGGCTGCGCAACTGTTGGGAAGGGCGATCGGTGCGGGCCTCT
TCGCTATTACGCCAGCTGGCGAAAGGGGGATGTGCTGCAAGGCGATTAAGTTGGGTAACGCCAGGGTTTT
CCCAGTCACGACGTTGTAAAACGACGGCCAGTGAGCGCGCGTAATACGACTCACTATAGGGCGAATTGGG
TACCGGGCCCCCCCTCGAGGTCCTCCAGCTTTTGTTCCCTTTAGTGAGGGTTAATTGCGCGCTTGGCGTA
ATCATGGTCATAGCTGTTTCCTGTGTGAAATTGTTATCCGCTCACAATTCCACACAACATACGAGCCGGA
AGCATAAAGTGTAAAGCCTGGGGTGCCTAATGAGTGAGCTAACTCACATTAATTGCGTTGCGCTCACTGC
CCGCTTTCCACCGGTGGTCTCTCGTAGCAAGCAAGCGCTCGAAACGGTGCAGCGGCTGTTGCCGGTGCTG
TGCCAGGACCATGGCCTGACCCCGGACCAAGTGGTGGCTATCGAGACGTCTAGACCAGCCAGGACAGAAA
TGCCTCGACTTCGCTGCTACCCAAGGTTGCCGGGTGACGCACACCGTGGAAACGGATGAAGGCACGAACC
CAGTGGACATAAGCCTGTTCGGTTCGTAAGCTGTAATGCAAGTAGCGTATGCGCTCACGCAACTGGTCCA
GAACCTTGACCGAACGCAGCGGTGGTAACGGCGCAGTGGCGGTTTTCATGGCTTGTTATGACTGTTTTTT
TGGGGTACAGTCTATGCCTCGGGCATCCAAGCAGCAAGCGCGTTACGCCGTGGGTCGATGTTTGATGTTA
TGGAGCAGCAACGATGTTACGCAGCAGGGCAGTCGCCCTAAAACAAAGTTAAACATTATGAGGGAAGCGG
TGATCGCCGAAGTATCGACTCAACTATCAGAGGTAGTTGGCGTCATCGAGCGCCATCTCGAACCGACGTT
GCTGGCCGTACATTTGTACGGCTCCGCAGTGGATGGCGGCCTGAAGCCACACAGTGATATTGATTTGCTG
GTTACGGTGACCGTAAGGCTTGATGAAACAACGCGGCGAGCTTTGATCAACGACCTTTTGGAAACTTCGG
CTTCCCCTGGAGAGAGCGAGATTCTCCGCGCTGTAGAAGTCACCATTGTTGTGCACGACGACATCATTCC
GTGGCGTTATCCAGCTAAGCGCGAACTGCAATTTGGAGAATGGCAGCGCAATGACATTCTTGCAGGTATC
TTCGAGCCAGCCACGATCGACATTGATCTGGCTATCTTGCTGACAAAAGCAAGAGAACATAGCGTTGCCT
TGGTAGGTCCAGCGGCGGAGGAACTCTTTGATCCGGTTCCTGAACAGGATCTATTTGAGGCGCTAAATGA
AACCTTAACGCTATGGAACTCGCCGCCCGACTGGGCTGGCGATGAGCGAAATGTAGTGCTTACGTTGTCC
CGCATTTGGTACAGCGCAGTAACCGGCAAAATCGCGCCGAAGGATGTCGCTGCCGACTGGGCAATGGAGC
GCCTGCCGGCCCAGTATCAGCCCGTCATACTTGAAGCTAGACAGGCTTATCTTGGACAAGAAGAAGATCG
CTTGGCCTCGCGCGCAGATCAGTTGGAAGAATTTGTCCACTACGTGAAAGGCGAGATCACCAAGGTAGTC
GGCAAATAACCCTCGAGCCACCCATGACCAAAATCCCTTAACGTGAGTTACGCGTCGTTCCACTGAGCGT
CAGACCCCGTAGAAAAGATCAAAGGATCTTC
Features (pLannotate 1.2.2; 16 found; start..end, strand, type, name):
      1..589     +  rep_origin     ori: high-copy-number ColE1/pMB1/pBR322/pUC origin of replication
    772..864     +  CDS            lacI (fragment): lac repressor; lacI; The lac repressor binds to the lac operator to inhibit transcription in E. coli. This inhibition can be relieved by adding lactose or isopropyl-β-D-thiogalactopyranoside (IPTG).
    919..946     -  terminator     rrnB T2 terminator: transcription terminator T2 from the E. coli rrnB gene
   1078..1121    +  terminator     rrnB T1 terminator: Escherichia coli rrnB; transcription terminator T1 from the E. coli rrnB gene
   1168..1204    -  CDS            lacZα (fragment): LacZα fragment of β-galactosidase; lacZ fragment
   1256..1274    -  rep_origin     f1 ori (fragment): f1 bacteriophage origin of replication; arrow indicates direction of (+) strand synthesis
   1279..1434    -  CDS            lacZα (fragment): LacZα fragment of β-galactosidase; lacZ fragment
   1442..1460    +  promoter       T7 promoter: promoter for bacteriophage T7 RNA polymerase
   1469..1492    -  misc_feature   MCS (fragment): pBluescript multiple cloning site
   1508..1526    -  promoter       T3 promoter: promoter for bacteriophage T3 RNA polymerase
   1571..1587    -  protein_bind   lac operator: The lac repressor binds to the lac operator to inhibit transcription in E. coli. This inhibition can be relieved by adding lactose or isopropyl-β-D-thiogalactopyranoside (IPTG). lac repressor encoded by lacI
   1595..1625    -  promoter       lac promoter: promoter for the E. coli lac operon
   1640..1661    -  protein_bind   CAP binding site: CAP binding activates transcription in the presence of cAMP. E. coli catabolite activator protein
   1896..1919    +  promoter       Pc promoter (fragment): intI1 (promoter lies within the coding sequence); class 1 integron promoter
   2095..2151    +  CDS            GmR (fragment): gentamycin acetyltransferase; aacC1; confers resistance to gentamycin
   2158..2949    +  CDS            SmR: aminoglycoside adenylyltransferase (Murphy, 1985); aadA; confers resistance to spectinomycin and streptomycin
