[The description below was written by a language model from this plasmid's Addgene catalogue record and pLannotate feature annotations shown in this document.]
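Description:
pAL10 is a small (3,041 bp) empty cloning backbone derived from pFUS_B10, in which the type IIS restriction sites were modified so that it can receive guide RNA arrays by Golden Gate assembly. It is catalogued under mammalian expression, CRISPR and synthetic biology, but the annotated features are entirely bacterial. No mammalian promoter, gRNA scaffold or Cas gene is detected in the backbone itself, so any expression elements would presumably arrive with the assembled array units. The record does not state which type IIS enzymes are used or where their sites lie.

The plasmid replicates in E. coli from a high-copy ColE1/pUC-type origin and is selected with spectinomycin through the aadA (SmR) aminoglycoside adenylyltransferase gene. This gene sits downstream of a class 1 integron Pc promoter fragment and a short remnant of a gentamicin resistance gene. The screening cassette is a pBluescript-style lacZα unit on the reverse strand. It comprises a CAP binding site, lac promoter and lac operator driving lacZα (annotated as fragments), with T3 and T7 promoters flanking a remnant of the multiple cloning site. rrnB T1 and T2 terminators and small lacI and f1 ori fragments lie nearby and appear to be vestigial.

In use, successful Golden Gate insertion of a gRNA array is expected to replace or disrupt lacZα, so recombinant colonies appear white and parental colonies blue on indicator plates. The construct serves as the receiving vector for rapid assembly of multiplexed gRNA arrays for CRISPR-Cas9 applications.
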