Addgene plasmid #236006: pAL10
Purpose: (Empty Backbone) Backbone for assembling gRNA arrays with LacZ gene for blue white screening
Depositing lab: Carl de Boer. Depositing organization: University of British Columbia. Publication: RAPID-DASH: fast and efficient assembly of guide RNA arrays for multiplexed CRISPR-Cas9 applications. Salaudeen AL, Mateyko N, de Boer CG. Synth Biol (Oxf). 2025 Dec 18;11(1):ysaf020. doi: 10.1093/synbio/ysaf020. eCollection 2026. PubMed 41584062.
Backbone
  Vector backbone: pFUS_B10
  Backbone size (bp): 3041
  Modifications to backbone: Modified the type IIS sites
  Vector type: Mammalian Expression, CRISPR, Synthetic Biology
Growth in bacteria
  Bacterial resistance: Spectinomycin, 50 μg/mL
  Growth temperature: 30°C
  Growth strain: NEB Stable
  Copy number: High Copy
Gene/Insert
  Cloning method: Golden Gate
Terms and licenses: Academic/Nonprofit Terms; Industry Terms: Not Available to Industry
Depositor comments: Please visit https://doi.org/10.1101/2025.04.09.648054 for bioRxiv preprint.
How to cite: pAL10 was a gift from Carl de Boer (Addgene plasmid # 236006 ; http://n2t.net/addgene:236006 ; RRID:Addgene_236006)
